Addgene plasmid #245338: pRDB_512
Purpose: Cas9 ABE & CBE positive control guide; targets CD47
Depositing lab: John Doench & David Root. Depositing organization: Broad Institute.
Backbone
  Vector backbone: pRDA_722
  Vector type: Lentiviral
Growth in bacteria
  Bacterial resistance: Ampicillin, 100 μg/mL
  Growth temperature: 37°C
  Growth strain: NEB Stable
  Copy number: High Copy
Gene/Insert
  Gene/Insert name: sgRNA CD47
  gRNA/shRNA sequence: Unspecified
  Species: Synthetic
  Mutation: None
  Entrez Gene: CD47 (a.k.a. IAP, MER6, OA3)
  Cloning method: Golden Gate
Terms and licenses: Academic/Nonprofit Terms; Industry Terms: Not Available to Industry
How to cite: pRDB_512 was a gift from John Doench & David Root (Addgene plasmid # 245338 ; http://n2t.net/addgene:245338 ; RRID:Addgene_245338)
