[The description below was written by a language model from this plasmid's Addgene catalogue record and pLannotate feature annotations shown in this document.]
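Description:
pRDB_512 is a lentiviral guide RNA expression plasmid built on the pRDA_722 backbone, carrying a single sgRNA against human CD47 that was inserted by Golden Gate cloning. The record describes it as a positive control guide for Cas9 adenine and cytosine base editors (ABE and CBE); the spacer sequence itself is not specified. In bacteria it is maintained through a high-copy ColE1/pUC-type origin and selected with ampicillin via the AmpR (β-lactamase) cassette. The backbone also carries an f1 origin and an SV40/EM7-driven BleoR cassette with an SV40 poly(A) signal, lying outside the viral genome.

The transfer cassette has a third-generation-style layout. A CMV enhancer/promoter drives a truncated HIV-1 5' LTR, followed by the Ψ packaging signal with a gag fragment, the RRE for Rev-dependent export of the genomic RNA, and the cPPT/CTS. A second truncated LTR, followed by a bGH poly(A) signal, closes the genome. Between these elements, a human U6 RNA polymerase III promoter transcribes the guide, which is fused to a Streptococcus pyogenes tracrRNA-derived scaffold. Downstream, the EF-1α core promoter with intron A drives puromycin N-acetyltransferase, allowing selection of transduced cells, and a WPRE enhances transcript expression.

No Cas9 or base editor coding sequence is annotated, so the editor must be supplied separately, for example from a second vector or an editor-expressing cell line. CD47 is a cell-surface protein, so loss of its expression is presumably what makes this guide a convenient control for editing activity, although the record does not state the assay.
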