Features (pLannotate 1.2.2; 32 found; start..end, strand, type, name):
     31..83      -  misc_feature   bom (fragment): basis of mobility region from pBR322
    238..617     +  enhancer       CMV enhancer: human cytomegalovirus immediate early enhancer
    618..817     +  promoter       CMV promoter: human cytomegalovirus (CMV) immediate early promoter
    835..1015    +  LTR            5' LTR (truncated): truncated 5' long terminal repeat (LTR) from HIV-1
   1062..1187    +  misc_feature   HIV-1 Ψ: packaging signal of human immunodeficiency virus type 1
   1171..1534    +  CDS            HIV-1 gag (fragment): gag protein from human immunodeficiency virus 1; gag
   1680..1913    +  misc_feature   RRE: The Rev response element (RRE) of HIV-1 allows for Rev-dependent mRNA export from the nucleus to the cytoplasm.
   2290..2390    +  CDS            Rev (fragment): human immunodeficiency virus 1 (HIV-1) Rev protein; rev; enhances nuclear export of unspliced and incompletely spliced viral mRNAs
   2440..2557    +  misc_feature   cPPT/CTS: central polypurine tract and central termination sequence of HIV-1
   2615..2855    +  promoter       U6 promoter: RNA polymerase III promoter for human U6 snRNA
   2903..2970    +  misc_RNA       tracrRNA (fragment): trans-activating CRISPR RNA for the Streptococcus pyogenes CRISPR/Cas9 system
   3002..3213    +  promoter       EF-1α core promoter: core promoter for human elongation factor EF-1α
   3214..4152    +  intron         EF-1α intron A: intron upstream of the start codon of human EF-1α
   4172..4768    +  CDS            PuroR (fragment): puromycin N-acetyltransferase; pac from Streptomyces; confers resistance to puromycin
   4804..5392    +  misc_feature   WPRE: woodchuck hepatitis virus posttranscriptional regulatory element
   5388..5531    +  CDS            nef (fragment): NEF_HV1LA - Experimental evidence at protein level: Swiss-Prot protein existence level 1. Extracellular Nef protein targets CD4(+) T-lymphocytes for apoptosis by interacting with CXCR4 surface receptors. From Human immunodeficiency virus type 1 group M subtype B (isolate Lai) (HIV-1).
   5517..5697    +  LTR            5' LTR (truncated): truncated 5' long terminal repeat (LTR) from HIV-1
   5729..5840    +  polyA_signal   bGH poly(A) signal: bovine growth hormone polyadenylation signal
   5957..5978    +  promoter       SV40 promoter (fragment): SV40 enhancer and early promoter
   5999..6427    +  rep_origin     f1 ori (sequence partly withheld): f1 bacteriophage origin of replication; arrow indicates direction of (+) strand synthesis
   6441..6770    +  promoter       SV40 promoter: SV40 enhancer and early promoter
   6818..6865    +  promoter       EM7 promoter: synthetic bacterial promoter&nbsp
   6884..7258    +  CDS            BleoR: antibiotic-binding protein; Sh ble from Streptoalloteichus hindustanus; confers resistance to bleomycin, phleomycin, and Zeocin™
   7268..7393    +  CDS            ble (fragment): BLE_KLEPN - Experimental evidence at protein level: Swiss-Prot protein existence level 1. Binding protein with a strong affinity to the bleomycin family of antibiotics. Binds to CL990; an antimitotic-antibiotic compound. From Klebsiella pneumoniae.
   7388..7509    +  polyA_signal   SV40 poly(A) signal: SV40 polyadenylation signal
   7582..7598    -  protein_bind   lac operator: The lac repressor binds to the lac operator to inhibit transcription in E. coli. This inhibition can be relieved by adding lactose or isopropyl-β-D-thiogalactopyranoside (IPTG). lac repressor encoded by lacI
   7606..7636    -  promoter       lac promoter: promoter for the E. coli lac operon
   7651..7672    -  protein_bind   CAP binding site: CAP binding activates transcription in the presence of cAMP. E. coli catabolite activator protein
   7685..7777    -  CDS            lacI (fragment): lac repressor; lacI; The lac repressor binds to the lac operator to inhibit transcription in E. coli. This inhibition can be relieved by adding lactose or isopropyl-β-D-thiogalactopyranoside (IPTG).
   7960..8548    -  rep_origin     ori: high-copy-number ColE1/pMB1/pBR322/pUC origin of replication
   8719..9579    -  CDS            AmpR: β-lactamase; bla; confers resistance to ampicillin, carbenicillin, and related antibiotics
   9580..9684    -  promoter       AmpR promoter: bla
>Addgene plasmid #245338 | pRDB_512 | addgene full sequence | sequence record 488042 | Addgene NGS Result
GTCGACGGATCGGGAGATCTCCCGATCCCCTATGGTGCACTCTCAGTACAATCTGCTCTGATGCCGCATA
GTTAAGCCAGTATCTGCTCCCTGCTTGTGTGTTGGAGGTCGCTGAGTAGTGCGCGAGCAAAATTTAAGCT
ACAACAAGGCAAGGCTTGACCGACAATTGCATGAAGAATCTGCTTAGGGTTAGGCGTTTTGCGCTGCTTC
GCGATGTACGGGCCAGATATACGCGTTGACATTGATTATTGACTAGTTATTAATAGTAATCAATTACGGG
GTCATTAGTTCATAGCCCATATATGGAGTTCCGCGTTACATAACTTACGGTAAATGGCCCGCCTGGCTGA
CCGCCCAACGACCCCCGCCCATTGACGTCAATAATGACGTATGTTCCCATAGTAACGCCAATAGGGACTT
TCCATTGACGTCAATGGGTGGAGTATTTACGGTAAACTGCCCACTTGGCAGTACATCAAGTGTATCATAT
GCCAAGTACGCCCCCTATTGACGTCAATGACGGTAAATGGCCCGCCTGGCATTATGCCCAGTACATGACC
TTATGGGACTTTCCTACTTGGCAGTACATCTACGTATTAGTCATCGCTATTACCATGGTGATGCGGTTTT
GGCAGTACATCAATGGGCGTGGATAGCGGTTTGACTCACGGGGATTTCCAAGTCTCCACCCCATTGACGT
CAATGGGAGTTTGTTTTGGCACCAAAATCAACGGGACTTTCCAAAATGTCGTAACAACTCCGCCCCATTG
ACGCAAATGGGCGGTAGGCGTGTACGGTGGGAGGTCTATATAAGCAGCGCGTTTTGCCTGTACTGGGTCT
CTCTGGTTAGACCAGATCTGAGCCTGGGAGCTCTCTGGCTAACTAGGGAACCCACTGCTTAAGCCTCAAT
AAAGCTTGCCTTGAGTGCTTCAAGTAGTGTGTGCCCGTCTGTTGTGTGACTCTGGTAACTAGAGATCCCT
CAGACCCTTTTAGTCAGTGTGGAAAATCTCTAGCAGTGGCGCCCGAACAGGGACTTGAAAGCGAAAGGGA
AACCAGAGGAGCTCTCTCGACGCAGGACTCGGCTTGCTGAAGCGCGCACGGCAAGAGGCGAGGGGCGGCG
ACTGGTGAGTACGCCAAAAATTTTGACTAGCGGAGGCTAGAAGGAGAGAGATGGGTGCGAGAGCGTCAGT
ATTAAGCGGGGGAGAATTAGATCGCGATGGGAAAAAATTCGGTTAAGGCCAGGGGGAAAGAAAAAATATA
AATTAAAACATATAGTATGGGCAAGCAGGGAGCTAGAACGATTCGCAGTTAATCCTGGCCTGTTAGAAAC
ATCAGAAGGCTGTAGACAAATACTGGGACAGCTACAACCATCCCTTCAGACAGGATCAGAAGAACTTAGA
TCATTATATAATACAGTAGCAACCCTCTATTGTGTGCATCAAAGGATAGAGATAAAAGACACCAAGGAAG
CTTTAGACAAGATAGAGGAAGAGCAAAACAAAAGTAAGACCACCGCACAGCAAGCGGCCGCTGATCTTCA
GACCTGGAGGAGGAGATATGAGGGACAATTGGAGAAGTGAATTATATAAATATAAAGTAGTAAAAATTGA
ACCATTAGGAGTAGCACCCACCAAGGCAAAGAGAAGAGTGGTGCAGAGAGAAAAAAGAGCAGTGGGAATA
GGAGCTTTGTTCCTTGGGTTCTTGGGAGCAGCAGGAAGCACTATGGGCGCAGCGTCAATGACGCTGACGG
TACAGGCCAGACAATTATTGTCTGGTATAGTGCAGCAGCAGAACAATTTGCTGAGGGCTATTGAGGCGCA
ACAGCATCTGTTGCAACTCACAGTCTGGGGCATCAAGCAGCTCCAGGCAAGAATCCTGGCTGTGGAAAGA
TACCTAAAGGATCAACAGCTCCTGGGGATTTGGGGTTGCTCTGGAAAACTCATTTGCACCACTGCTGTGC
CTTGGAATGCTAGTTGGAGTAATAAATCTCTGGAACAGATTTGGAATCACACGACCTGGATGGAGTGGGA
CAGAGAAATTAACAATTACACAAGCTTAATACACTCCTTAATTGAAGAATCGCAAAACCAGCAAGAAAAG
AATGAACAAGAATTATTGGAATTAGATAAATGGGCAAGTTTGTGGAATTGGTTTAACATAACAAATTGGC
TGTGGTATATAAAATTATTCATAATGATAGTAGGAGGCTTGGTAGGTTTAAGAATAGTTTTTGCTGTACT
TTCTATAGTGAATAGAGTTAGGCAGGGATATTCACCATTATCGTTTCAGACCCACCTCCCAACCCCGAGG
GGACCCGACAGGCCCGAAGGAATAGAAGAAGAAGGTGGAGAGAGAGACAGAGACAGATCCATTCGATTAG
TGAACGGATCGGCACTGCGTGCGCCAATTCTGCAGACAAATGGCAGTATTCATCCACAATTTTAAAAGAA
AAGGGGGGATTGGGGGGTACAGTGCAGGGGAAAGAATAGTAGACATAATAGCAACAGACATACAAACTAA
AGAATTACAAAAACAAATTACAAAAATTCAAAATTTTCGGGTTTATTACAGGGACAGCAGAGATCCAGTT
TGGTTAATTAAGGTACCGGGCAGAGAGGGCCTATTTCCCATGATTCCTTCATATTTGCATATACGATACA
AGGCTGTTAGAGAGATAATTAGAATTAATTTGACTGTAAACACAAAGATATTAGTACAAAATACGTGACG
TAGAAAGTAATAATTTCTTGGGTAGTTTGCAGTTTTAAAATTATGTTTTAAAATGGACTATCATATGCTT
ACCGTAACTTGAAAGTATTTCGATTTCTTGGCTTTATATATCTTGTGGAAAGGACGAAACACCGCTTACC
TGGGACGAAAAGAAGTTTAAGAGCTATGCTGGAAACAGCATAGCAAGTTTAAATAAGGCTAGTCCGTTAT
CAACTTGAAAAAGTGGCACCGAGTCGGTGCTTTTTTGAACACGGCTCCGGTGCCCGTCAGTGGGCAGAGC
GCACATCGCCCACAGTCCCCGAGAAGTTGGGGGGAGGGGTCGGCAATTGATCCGGTGCCTAGAGAAGGTG
GCGCGGGGTAAACTGGGAAAGTGATGTCGTGTACTGGCTCCGCCTTTTTCCCGAGGGTGGGGGAGAACCG
TATATAAGTGCAGTAGTCGCCGTGAACGTTCTTTTTCGCAACGGGTTTGCCGCCAGAACACAGGTAAGTG
CCGTGTGTGGTTCCCGCGGGCCTGGCCTCTTTACGGGTTATGGCCCTTGCGTGCCTTGAATTACTTCCAC
CTGGCTGCAGTACGTGATTCTTGATCCCGAGCTTCGGGTTGGAAGTGGGTGGGAGAGTTCGAGGCCTTGC
GCTTAAGGAGCCCCTTCGCCTCGTGCTTGAGTTGAGGCCTGGCCTGGGCGCTGGGGCCGCCGCGTGCGAA
TCTGGTGGCACCTTCGCGCCTGTCTCGCTGCTTTCGATAAGTCTCTAGCCATTTAAAATTTTTGATGACC
TGCTGCGACGCTTTTTTTCTGGCAAGATAGTCTTGTAAATGCGGGCCAAGATCTGCACACTGGTATTTCG
GTTTTTGGGGCCGCGGGCGGCGACGGGGCCCGTGCGTCCCAGCGCACATGTTCGGCGAGGCGGGGCCTGC
GAGCGCGGCCACCGAGAATCGGACGGGGGTAGTCTCAAGCTGGCCGGCCTGCTCTGGTGCCTGGCCTCGC
GCCGCCGTGTATCGCCCCGCCCTGGGCGGCAAGGCTGGCCCGGTCGGCACCAGTTGCGTGAGCGGAAAGA
TGGCCGCTTCCCGGCCCTGCTGCAGGGAGCTCAAAATGGAGGACGCGGCGCTCGGGAGAGCGGGCGGGTG
AGTCACCCACACAAAGGAAAAGGGCCTTTCCGTCCTCAGCCGTCGCTTCATGTGACTCCACGGAGTACCG
GGCGCCGTCCAGGCACCTCGATTAGTTCTCGAGCTTTTGGAGTACGTCGTCTTTAGGTTGGGGGGAGGGG
TTTTATGCGATGGAGTTTCCCCACACTGAGTGGGTGGAGACTGAAGTTAGGCCAGCTTGGCACTTGATGT
AATTCTCCTTGGAATTTGCCCTTTTTGAGTTTGGATCTTGGTTCATTCTCAAGCCTCAGACAGTGGTTCA
AAGTTTTTTTCTTCCATTTCAGGTGTCGTGAAGGAGCCACCATGACCGAGTACAAGCCCACGGTGCGCCT
CGCCACCCGCGACGACGTCCCCAGGGCCGTACGCACCCTCGCCGCCGCGTTCGCCGACTACCCCGCCACG
CGCCACACCGTCGATCCGGACCGCCACATCGAGCGGGTCACCGAGCTGCAAGAACTCTTCCTCACGCGCG
TCGGGCTCGACATCGGCAAGGTGTGGGTCGCGGACGACGGCGCCGCCGTGGCGGTCTGGACCACGCCGGA
GAGCGTCGAAGCGGGGGCGGTGTTCGCCGAGATCGGCCCGCGCATGGCCGAGTTGAGCGGTTCCCGGCTG
GCCGCGCAGCAACAGATGGAAGGCCTCCTGGCGCCGCACCGGCCCAAGGAGCCCGCGTGGTTCCTGGCCA
CCGTCGGAGTCTCGCCCGACCACCAGGGCAAGGGTCTGGGCAGCGCCGTCGTGCTCCCCGGAGTGGAGGC
GGCCGAGCGCGCCGGGGTGCCCGCCTTCCTGGAGACCTCCGCGCCCCGCAACCTCCCCTTCTACGAGCGG
CTCGGCTTCACCGTCACCGCCGACGTCGAGGTGCCCGAAGGACCGCGCACCTGGTGCATGACCCGCAAGC
CCGGTGCCGGAAGCTAATAGGACTCAGTTACGATGCATTCGAAAATCAACCTCTGGATTACAAAATTTGT
GAAAGATTGACTGGTATTCTTAACTATGTTGCTCCTTTTACGCTATGTGGATACGCTGCTTTAATGCCTT
TGTATCATGCTATTGCTTCCCGTATGGCTTTCATTTTCTCCTCCTTGTATAAATCCTGGTTGCTGTCTCT
TTATGAGGAGTTGTGGCCCGTTGTCAGGCAACGTGGCGTGGTGTGCACTGTGTTTGCTGACGCAACCCCC
ACTGGTTGGGGCATTGCCACCACCTGTCAGCTCCTTTCCGGGACTTTCGCTTTCCCCCTCCCTATTGCCA
CGGCGGAACTCATCGCCGCCTGCCTTGCCCGCTGCTGGACAGGGGCTCGGCTGTTGGGCACTGACAATTC
CGTGGTGTTGTCGGGGAAATCATCGTCCTTTCCTTGGCTGCTCGCCTGTGTTGCCACCTGGATTCTGCGC
GGGACGTCCTTCTGCTACGTCCCTTCGGCCCTCAATCCAGCGGACCTTCCTTCCCGCGGCCTGCTGCCGG
CTCTGCGGCCTCTTCCGCGTCCTCGCCTTCGCCCTCAGACGAGTCGGATCTCCCTTTGGGCCGCCTCCCC
GCGTCGACTTTAAGACCAATGACTTACAAGGCAGCTGTAGATCTTAGCCACTTTTTAAAAGAAAAGGGGG
GACTGGAAGGGCTAATTCACTCCCAACGAAGATAAGATCTGCTTTTTGCTTGTACTGGGTCTCTCTGGTT
AGACCAGATCTGAGCCTGGGAGCTCTCTGGCTAACTAGGGAACCCACTGCTTAAGCCTCAATAAAGCTTG
CCTTGAGTGCTTCAAGTAGTGTGTGCCCGTCTGTTGTGTGACTCTGGTAACTAGAGATCCCTCAGACCCT
TTTAGTCAGTGTGGAAAATCTCTAGCAGGGCCCGTTTAAACCCGCTGATCAGCCTCGACTGTGCCTTCTA
GTTGCCAGCCATCTGTTGTTTGCCCCTCCCCCGTGCCTTCCTTGACCCTGGAAGGTGCCACTCCCACTGT
CCTTTCCTAATAAAATGAGGAAATTGCATCGCATTGTCTGAGTAGGTGTCATTCTATTCTGGGGGGTGGG
GTGGGGCAGGACAGCAAGGGGGAGGATTGGGAAGATAATAGCAGGCATGCTGGGGATGCGGTGGGCTCTA
TGGCTTCTGAGGCGGAAAGAACCAGCTGGGGCTCTAGGGGGTATCCCC
[124 nt withheld, positions 5999-6122]
C
[91 nt withheld, positions 6124-6214]
A
[49 nt withheld, positions 6216-6264]
CCTTTGACGTTGGAGTCCACGTTCTTT
[37 nt withheld, positions 6292-6328]
ACCCTATCTCGGTCTATTCTTTTGATTTATAAGGGATTTTGCCGATTTCGGCCTATTGGTTAAAAAATGA
GCTGATTTAACAAAAATTTAACGCGAATTAATTCTGTGGAATGTGTGTCAGTTAGGGTGTGGAAAGTCCC
CAGGCTCCCCAGCAGGCAGAAGTATGCAAAGCATGCATCTCAATTAGTCAGCAACCAGGTGTGGAAAGTC
CCCAGGCTCCCCAGCAGGCAGAAGTATGCAAAGCATGCATCTCAATTAGTCAGCAACCATAGTCCCGCCC
CTAACTCCGCCCATCCCGCCCCTAACTCCGCCCAGTTCCGCCCATTCTCCGCCCCATGGCTGACTAATTT
TTTTTATTTATGCAGAGGCCGAGGCCGCCTCTGCCTCTGAGCTATTCCAGAAGTAGTGAGGAGGCTTTTT
TGGAGGCCTAGGCTTTTGCAAAAAGCTCCCGGGAGCTTGTATATCCATTTTCGGATCTGATCAGCACGTG
TTGACAATTAATCATCGGCATAGTATATCGGCATAGTATAATACGACAAGGTGAGGAACTAAACCATGGC
CAAGTTGACCAGTGCCGTTCCGGTGCTCACCGCGCGCGACGTCGCCGGAGCGGTCGAGTTCTGGACCGAC
CGGCTCGGGTTCTCCCGGGACTTCGTGGAGGACGACTTCGCCGGTGTGGTCCGGGACGACGTGACCCTGT
TCATCAGCGCGGTCCAGGACCAGGTGGTGCCGGACAACACCCTGGCCTGGGTGTGGGTGCGCGGCCTGGA
CGAGCTGTACGCCGAGTGGTCGGAGGTCGTGTCCACGAACTTCCGGGACGCCTCCGGGCCGGCCATGACC
GAGATCGGCGAGCAGCCGTGGGGGCGGGAGTTCGCCCTGCGCGACCCGGCCGGCAACTGCGTGCACTTCG
TGGCCGAGGAGCAGGACTGACACGTGCTACGAGATTTCGATTCCACCGCCGCCTTCTATGAAAGGTTGGG
CTTCGGAATCGTTTTCCGGGACGCCGGCTGGATGATCCTCCAGCGCGGGGATCTCATGCTGGAGTTCTTC
GCCCACCCCAACTTGTTTATTGCAGCTTATAATGGTTACAAATAAAGCAATAGCATCACAAATTTCACAA
ATAAAGCATTTTTTTCACTGCATTCTAGTTGTGGTTTGTCCAAACTCATCAATGTATCTTATCATGTCTG
TATACCGTCGACCTCTAGCTAGAGCTTGGCGTAATCATGGTCATAGCTGTTTCCTGTGTGAAATTGTTAT
CCGCTCACAATTCCACACAACATACGAGCCGGAAGCATAAAGTGTAAAGCCTGGGGTGCCTAATGAGTGA
GCTAACTCACATTAATTGCGTTGCGCTCACTGCCCGCTTTCCAGTCGGGAAACCTGTCGTGCCAGCTGCA
TTAATGAATCGGCCAACGCGCGGGGAGAGGCGGTTTGCGTATTGGGCGCTCTTCCGCTTCCTCGCTCACT
GACTCGCTGCGCTCGGTCGTTCGGCTGCGGCGAGCGGTATCAGCTCACTCAAAGGCGGTAATACGGTTAT
CCACAGAATCAGGGGATAACGCAGGAAAGAACATGTGAGCAAAAGGCCAGCAAAAGGCCAGGAACCGTAA
AAAGGCCGCGTTGCTGGCGTTTTTCCATAGGCTCCGCCCCCCTGACGAGCATCACAAAAATCGACGCTCA
AGTCAGAGGTGGCGAAACCCGACAGGACTATAAAGATACCAGGCGTTTCCCCCTGGAAGCTCCCTCGTGC
GCTCTCCTGTTCCGACCCTGCCGCTTACCGGATACCTGTCCGCCTTTCTCCCTTCGGGAAGCGTGGCGCT
TTCTCATAGCTCACGCTGTAGGTATCTCAGTTCGGTGTAGGTCGTTCGCTCCAAGCTGGGCTGTGTGCAC
GAACCCCCCGTTCAGCCCGACCGCTGCGCCTTATCCGGTAACTATCGTCTTGAGTCCAACCCGGTAAGAC
ACGACTTATCGCCACTGGCAGCAGCCACTGGTAACAGGATTAGCAGAGCGAGGTATGTAGGCGGTGCTAC
AGAGTTCTTGAAGTGGTGGCCTAACTACGGCTACACTAGAAGAACAGTATTTGGTATCTGCGCTCTGCTG
AAGCCAGTTACCTTCGGAAAAAGAGTTGGTAGCTCTTGATCCGGCAAACAAACCACCGCTGGTAGCGGTG
GTTTTTTTGTTTGCAAGCAGCAGATTACGCGCAGAAAAAAAGGATCTCAAGAAGATCCTTTGATCTTTTC
TACGGGGTCTGACGCTCAGTGGAACGAAAACTCACGTTAAGGGATTTTGGTCATGAGATTATCAAAAAGG
ATCTTCACCTAGATCCTTTTAAATTAAAAATGAAGTTTTAAATCAATCTAAAGTATATATGAGTAAACTT
GGTCTGACAGTTACCAATGCTTAATCAGTGAGGCACCTATCTCAGCGATCTGTCTATTTCGTTCATCCAT
AGTTGCCTGACTCCCCGTCGTGTAGATAACTACGATACGGGAGGGCTTACCATCTGGCCCCAGTGCTGCA
ATGATACCGCGAGACCCACGCTCACCGGCTCCAGATTTATCAGCAATAAACCAGCCAGCCGGAAGGGCCG
AGCGCAGAAGTGGTCCTGCAACTTTATCCGCCTCCATCCAGTCTATTAATTGTTGCCGGGAAGCTAGAGT
AAGTAGTTCGCCAGTTAATAGTTTGCGCAACGTTGTTGCCATTGCTACAGGCATCGTGGTGTCACGCTCG
TCGTTTGGTATGGCTTCATTCAGCTCCGGTTCCCAACGATCAAGGCGAGTTACATGATCCCCCATGTTGT
GCAAAAAAGCGGTTAGCTCCTTCGGTCCTCCGATCGTTGTCAGAAGTAAGTTGGCCGCAGTGTTATCACT
CATGGTTATGGCAGCACTGCATAATTCTCTTACTGTCATGCCATCCGTAAGATGCTTTTCTGTGACTGGT
GAGTACTCAACCAAGTCATTCTGAGAATAGTGTATGCGGCGACCGAGTTGCTCTTGCCCGGCGTCAATAC
GGGATAATACCGCGCCACATAGCAGAACTTTAAAAGTGCTCATCATTGGAAAACGTTCTTCGGGGCGAAA
ACTCTCAAGGATCTTACCGCTGTTGAGATCCAGTTCGATGTAACCCACTCGTGCACCCAACTGATCTTCA
GCATCTTTTACTTTCACCAGCGTTTCTGGGTGAGCAAAAACAGGAAGGCAAAATGCCGCAAAAAAGGGAA
TAAGGGCGACACGGAAATGTTGAATACTCATACTCTTCCTTTTTCAATATTATTGAAGCATTTATCAGGG
TTATTGTCTCATGAGCGGATACATATTTGAATGTATTTAGAAAAATAAACAAATAGGGGTTCCGCGCACA
TTTCCCCGAAAAGTGCCACCTGAC
